Addgene plasmid #211123: pBiT3.1-N_GEMIN5:1-1508
Purpose: Mammalian expression of full-length human GEMIN5. N-terminal HiBiT tag.
Depositing lab: Cheryl Arrowsmith. Depositing organization: University of Toronto. Publication: A Target Class Ligandability Evaluation of WD40 Repeat-Containing Proteins. Ackloo S, Li F, Szewczyk M, Seitova A, Loppnau P, Zeng H, Xu J, Ahmad S, Arnautova YA, Baghaie AJ, Beldar S, Bolotokova A, Centrella PA, Chau I, Clark MA, Cuozzo JW, Dehghani-Tafti S, Disch JS, Dong A, Dumas A, Feng JA, Ghiabi P, Gibson E, Gilmer J, Goldman B, Green SR, Guie MA, Guilinger JP, Harms N, Herasymenko O, Houliston S, Hutchinson A, Kearnes S, Keefe AD, Kimani SW, Kramer T, Kutera M, Kwak HA, Lento C, Li Y, Liu J, Loup J, Machado RAC, Mulhern CJ, Perveen S, Righetto GL, Riley P, Shrestha S, Sigel EA, Silva M, Sintchak MD, Slakman BL, Taylor RD, Thompson J, Torng W, Underkoffler C, von Rechenberg M, Walsh RT, Watson I, Wilson DJ, Wolf E, Yadav M, Yazdi AK, Zhang J, Zhang Y, Santhakumar V, Edwards AM, Barsyte-Lovejoy D, Schapira M, Brown PJ, Halabelian L, Arrowsmith CH. J Med Chem. 2025 Jan 23;68(2):1092-1112. doi: 10.1021/acs.jmedchem.4c02010. Epub 2024 Nov 4. PubMed 39495097.
Backbone
  Vector backbone: pBiT3.1-N
  Backbone manufacturer: Promega
  Vector type: Mammalian Expression
  Selectable markers: Neomycin (select with G418)
Growth in bacteria
  Bacterial resistance: Kanamycin, 50 μg/mL
  Growth temperature: 37°C
  Growth strain: DH5alpha
  Copy number: High Copy
Gene/Insert
  Gene/Insert name: Gemin5:M1-M1508
  Species: H. sapiens (human)
  Insert size (bp): 4524
  Mutation: R682Q natural variant (VAR_033807)
  Entrez Gene: GEMIN5 (a.k.a. GEMIN-5, NEDCAM)
  Promoter: CMV
  Tag / fusion protein: MVSGWRLFKKISGSSGGSSG (N terminal on insert)
  Cloning method: Ligation Independent Cloning
  Sequencing primers: 5′ T7; 3′ TTGCTCAGCGGTGGCAGCAG
Resource information
  A portion of this plasmid was derived from a plasmid made by: Mammalian Gene Collection (BC113614)
Terms and licenses: Academic/Nonprofit Terms; Industry Terms: Not Available to Industry
Depositor comments: 5' Cloning Site: Xho1 (not destroyed), 3' Cloning Site: Xba1 (not destroyed).
How to cite: pBiT3.1-N_GEMIN5:1-1508 was a gift from Cheryl Arrowsmith (Addgene plasmid # 211123 ; http://n2t.net/addgene:211123 ; RRID:Addgene_211123)
