[The description below was written by a language model from this plasmid's Addgene catalogue record and pLannotate feature annotations shown in this document.]
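Description:
pBiT3.1-N_GEMIN5:1-1508 is a mammalian expression plasmid built on Promega's pBiT3.1-N backbone that encodes full-length human GEMIN5 (residues M1 to M1508, a 4,524 bp insert) fused at its N-terminus to the short HiBiT peptide through a glycine/serine linker. The coding sequence derives from a Mammalian Gene Collection clone, carries the natural R682Q variant, and was inserted by ligation-independent cloning between XhoI and XbaI sites that the depositor notes remain intact. Transcription is driven by the CMV immediate-early enhancer and promoter. A chimeric β-globin/immunoglobulin intron follows, an element commonly included to improve expression, and an SV40 polyadenylation signal terminates the transcript. A T7 promoter just upstream of the open reading frame serves as a sequencing primer site.

The 8,808 nt plasmid replicates in E. coli from a high-copy ColE1/pUC-type origin and is selected with kanamycin, via a neo (nptII) gene under the bacterial EM7 promoter with a single loxP site immediately upstream. The catalogue lists neomycin/G418 as the mammalian selectable marker. However, the feature table shows only the bacterial promoter in front of neo, and it separately annotates an SV40 promoter-driven blasticidin S deaminase cassette with a synthetic poly(A) signal. The mammalian marker actually usable is therefore not clear from the record.

GEMIN5 is a WD40 repeat-containing component of the SMN complex, which assembles spliceosomal snRNPs. HiBiT complements the LgBiT fragment to reconstitute NanoLuc luciferase, so the tagged protein can be quantified by luminescence in cells or lysates. The construct was deposited with a study of the ligandability of WD40 repeat proteins, though the record does not state the specific assay in which it was used.
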