Features (pLannotate 1.2.2; 17 found; start..end, strand, type, name):
     24..105     -  polyA_signal   SV40 poly(A) signal: SV40 polyadenylation signal
    128..211     -  CDS            large T antigen (fragment): large T antigen from SV40 (simian virus 40)
    276..641     +  enhancer       CMV enhancer: human cytomegalovirus immediate early enhancer
    643..842     +  promoter       CMV promoter: human cytomegalovirus (CMV) immediate early promoter
    981..1113    +  intron         chimeric intron: chimera between introns from human β-globin and immunoglobulin heavy chain genes
   1157..1175    +  promoter       T7 promoter: promoter for bacteriophage T7 RNA polymerase
   1250..5773    +  CDS            GEMIN5: GEMI5_HUMAN - Experimental evidence at protein level: Swiss-Prot protein existence level 1. Required for the assembly of the SMN complex that plays a catalyst role in the assembly of small nuclear ribonucleoproteins (snRNPs), the building blocks of the spliceosome (PubMed:16857593, PubMed:18984161, PubMed:20513430). Thereby, plays an important role in the splicing of cellular pre-mRNAs. Most spliceosomal snRNPs contain a common set of Sm proteins SNRPB, SNRPD1, SNRPD2, SNRPD3, SNRPE, SNRPF and SNRPG that assemble in a heptameric protein ring on the Sm site of the small nuclear RNA to form the
   5804..5822    +  misc_feature   MCS (fragment): pUC18/19 multiple cloning site
   5871..5992    -  polyA_signal   SV40 poly(A) signal: SV40 polyadenylation signal
   6015..6083    -  CDS            large T antigen (fragment): large T antigen from SV40 (simian virus 40)
   6107..6140    +  protein_bind   loxP: Cre-mediated recombination occurs in the 8-bp core sequence (GCATACAT). Cre recombinase
   6150..6197    +  promoter       EM7 promoter: synthetic bacterial promoter&nbsp
   6229..7020    +  CDS            neo: KKA2_KLEPN - Also known as kan, nptII. Experimental evidence at protein level: Swiss-Prot protein existence level 1. Resistance to kanamycin, neomycin, paromomycin, ribostamycin, butirosin and gentamicin B. From Klebsiella pneumoniae.
   7181..7769    -  rep_origin     ori: high-copy-number ColE1/pMB1/pBR322/pUC origin of replication
   7895..7943    -  polyA_signal   poly(A) signal: synthetic polyadenylation signal
   7967..8365    -  CDS            BSD: blasticidin S deaminase; Aspergillus terreus BSD; confers resistance to blasticidin
   8396..8753    -  promoter       SV40 promoter: SV40 enhancer and early promoter
>Addgene plasmid #211123 | pBiT3.1-N_GEMIN5:1-1508 | addgene full sequence | sequence record 425937 | Addgene NGS Result
AAGACGCGTTAATTAAGACGTCGGCAGTGAAAAAAATGCTTTATTTGTGAAATTTGTGATGCTATTGCTT
TATTTGTAACCATTATAAGCTGCAATAAACAAGTTAACAACAACAATTGCATTCATTTTATGTTTCAGGT
TCAGGGGGAGGTGTGGGAGGTTTTTTAAAGCAAGTAAAACCTCTACAAATGTGGTATGGCTGATTATGAT
CCGCGGCCGCAATACGTCGACGTTATCAGCTGACTTCGTACGAGAGCCTAGGATTATGGCGCGCCACTAG
TTATTAATAGTAATCAATTACGGGGTCATTAGTTCATAGCCCATATATGGAGTTCCGCGTTACATAACTT
ACGGTAAATGGCCCGCCTGGCTGACCGCCCAACGACCCCCGCCCATTGACGTCAATAATGACGTATGTTC
CCATAGTAACGCCAATAGGGACTTTCCATTGACGTCAATGGGTGGAGTATTTACGGTAAACTGCCCACTT
GGCAGTACATCAAGTGTATCATATGCCAAGTCCGCCCCCTATTGACGTCAATGACGGTAAATGGCCCGCC
TGGCATTATGCCCAGTACATGACCTTACGGGACTTTCCTACTTGGCAGTACATCTACGTATTAGTCATCG
CTATTACCATGGTGATGCGGTTTTGGCAGTACACCAATGGGCGTGGATAGCGGTTTGACTCACGGGGATT
TCCAAGTCTCCACCCCATTGACGTCAATGGGAGTTTGTTTTGGCACCAAAATCAACGGGACTTTCCAAAA
TGTCGTAATAACCCCGCCCCGTTGACGCAAATGGGCGGTAGGCGTGTACGGTGGGAGGTCTATATAAGCA
GAGCTGGTTTAGTGAACCGTCAGATCACTAGAATCTTTATTGCGGTAGTTTATCACAGTTAAATTGCTAA
CGCAGTCAGTGCTTCTGACACAACAGTCTCGAACTTAAGCTGCAGAAGTTGGTCGTGAGGCACTGGGCAG
GTAAGTATCAAGGTTACAAGACAGGTTTAAGGAGACCAATAGAAACTGGGCTTGTCGAGACAGAGAAGAC
TCTTGCGTTTCTGATAGGCACCTATTGGTCTTACTGACATCCACTTTGCCTTTCTCTCCACAGGTGTCCA
CTCCCAGTTCAATTACAGCTCTTAAGGCTAGAGTATTAATACGACTCACTATAGGGGTTAGCGATCGCCA
TGGTGAGCGGCTGGCGGCTGTTCAAGAAGATTAGCGGGAGCTCCGGTGGCTCGAGCGGTATGGGGCAGGA
GCCGCGGACGCTGCCGCCCTCCCCCAACTGGTACTGCGCCCGCTGCAGCGATGCCGTGCCCGGGGGCCTC
TTTGGCTTCGCCGCGCGGACCTCCGTCTTCCTTGTCCGCGTGGGCCCGGGCGCAGGCGAGAGTCCAGGGA
CACCCCCGTTTCGAGTCATAGGAGAGTTGGTGGGACACACCGAAAGGGTCTCTGGCTTCACATTTTCTCA
TCACCCTGGTCAGTACAACCTCTGTGCCACCAGCTCCGACGATGGGACTGTGAAAATATGGGATGTAGAG
ACAAAAACAGTTGTGACAGAACATGCACTCCATCAGCATACGATATCAACATTACATTGGTCTCCTCGAG
TAAAGGACTTAATAGTATCTGGGGATGAAAAAGGAGTAGTTTTCTGTTACTGGTTTAACAGAAATGACAG
CCAGCACCTCTTTATAGAACCCAGGACAATTTTCTGTCTTACTTGTTCACCTCATCATGAAGATTTAGTA
GCCATTGGCTACAAGGATGGCATAGTGGTGATAATTGACATCAGTAAGAAAGGAGAAGTTATTCATAGGC
TTCGAGGCCATGATGATGAAATCCACTCCATAGCCTGGTGTCCCCTGCCTGGTGAAGATTGTTTATCTAT
AAACCAAGAGGAAACTTCAGAAGAAGCTGAAATTACCAACGGGAATGCTGTAGCACAAGCTCCAGTAACA
AAAGGTTGCTACTTAGCCACTGGAAGCAAAGATCAAACCATTCGAATCTGGAGCTGTTCTAGAGGCCGAG
GGGTGATGATTTTGAAATTGCCCTTTCTGAAGAGAAGAGGAGGGGGTATAGACCCAACTGTTAAAGAGCG
CCTTTGGTTGACACTCCATTGGCCCAGCAATCAACCAACACAGCTGGTATCTAGCTGTTTTGGAGGTGAA
CTGTTGCAATGGGATCTCACTCAATCTTGGAGACGGAAATACACCCTCTTCAGTGCCTCATCAGAAGGGC
AAAATCATTCAAGAATTGTGTTTAATTTATGTCCTTTACAAACAGAGGATGACAAACAGCTGTTACTTTC
TACATCAATGGATAGAGATGTAAAATGTTGGGACATAGCCACCTTGGAGTGCAGCTGGACCCTTCCTTCC
CTTGGTGGGTTTGCATACAGCCTGGCTTTCTCTTCTGTGGACATAGGCTCTTTGGCCATAGGTGTTGGGG
ATGGCATGATCCGTGTATGGAATACACTCTCCATAAAGAACAACTATGATGTGAAAAATTTTTGGCAAGG
CGTGAAGTCCAAGGTTACAGCGCTGTGCTGGCACCCAACCAAGGAAGGTTGCTTAGCTTTTGGAACTGAT
GATGGAAAAGTGGGATTGTATGACACCTACTCCAACAAGCCTCCACAGATTTCTAGCACATATCATAAGA
AGACTGTATATACGTTAGCCTGGGGGCCACCAGTACCCCCCATGTCACTTGGAGGAGAAGGAGACAGACC
TTCCCTTGCTTTATACAGCTGTGGAGGAGAAGGGATTGTCTTACAGCATAATCCCTGGAAGCTTAGTGGA
GAAGCCTTTGACATCAACAAACTCATCAGGGACACCAATTCAATCAAATACAAATTGCCTGTACACACAG
AGATAAGTTGGAAAGCAGATGGCAAAATCATGGCTCTTGGCAATGAAGATGGATCAATAGAAATATTTCA
GATTCCCAACCTGAAACTGATCTGTACTATCCAACAGCATCACAAGCTTGTGAATACCATTAGCTGGCAT
CATGAGCATGGCAGCCAGCCAGAATTGAGCTATCTGATGGCCTCTGGCTCCAACAATGCAGTCATTTACG
TGCACAACCTGAAGACTGTCATAGAGAGCAGCCCTGAGTCTCCAGTGACCATTACAGAGCCCTACCGGAC
CCTCTCAGGGCATACGGCCAAGATTACCAGTGTGGCGTGGAGCCCACATCATGATGGAAGGCTGGTATCT
GCTTCCTATGATGGTACAGCCCAGGTGTGGGATGCTCTCCGGGAAGAGCCCCTGTGCAATTTCCGAGGAC
ATCAAGGTCGACTGCTTTGTGTGGCATGGTCTCCTTTGGATCCAGACTGCATCTATTCAGGGGCAGATGA
CTTTTGTGTGCACAAGTGGCTCACTTCCATGCAAGATCATTCCCGGCCTCCTCAAGGCAAAAAAAGTATT
GAATTGGAGAAAAAACGGCTCTCTCAACCTAAGGCAAAGCCCAAAAAGAAGAAAAAGCCCACCTTGAGAA
CTCCTGTAAAGCTGGAATCGATTGATGGAAATGAAGAAGAAAGCATGAAGGAGAACTCAGGACCTGTTGA
GAATGGTGTGTCAGACCAAGAAGGGGAGGAGCAAGCACGGGAGCCGGAATTACCCTGTGGCCTTGCTCCA
GCGGTTTCTAGAGAACCAGTTATCTGCACTCCAGTTTCCTCAGGCTTTGAAAAGTCAAAAGTCACCATTA
ATAACAAAGTCATTTTACTGAAAAAGGAGCCACCAAAAGAGAAGCCAGAAACCTTAATCAAGAAGAGAAA
AGCTCGTTCCTTGCTTCCCCTGAGTACAAGCCTGGACCACAGATCCAAAGAGGAGCTTCATCAGGACTGT
TTGGTACTAGCAACTGCAAAGCACTCCAGAGAGCTGAATGAAGATGTGTCTGCTGATGTTGAGGAAAGAT
TTCATCTGGGGCTTTTCACAGACAGGGCTACCCTGTATAGAATGATTGATATTGAAGGAAAAGGTCACTT
AGAAAATGGCCACCCTGAGTTATTTCACCAGCTTATGCTTTGGAAAGGAGATCTCAAAGGTGTTCTCCAG
ACTGCAGCAGAAAGAGGGGAGCTGACAGACAACCTTGTGGCTATGGCACCAGCAGCTGGCTACCATGTGT
GGCTATGGGCTGTGGAAGCTTTTGCCAAACAGCTGTGTTTTCAGGATCAGTATGTCAAGGCTGCTTCTCA
CCTACTTTCCATCCACAAAGTGTATGAAGCGGTGGAGCTGCTCAAGTCAAACCATTTTTACAGGGAAGCT
ATTGCGATTGCCAAGGCCCGGCTGCGCCCGGAGGACCCAGTCCTGAAGGACTTGTACCTCAGCTGGGGAA
CCGTCCTAGAAAGAGATGGCCACTATGCTGTAGCTGCCAAATGCTATTTAGGGGCCACTTGTGCTTATGA
TGCAGCCAAAGTTTTGGCCAAAAAGGGGGATGCGGCATCACTTAGAACGGCTGCAGAGTTGGCTGCCATC
GTAGGAGAGGATGAGTTGTCTGCTTCCCTGGCTCTCAGATGTGCCCAAGAGCTGCTTCTGGCCAACAACT
GGGTGGGAGCCCAGGAAGCCCTGCAGCTGCATGAAAGTCTACAGGGTCAGAGATTGGTGTTTTGCCTTCT
GGAGCTACTGTCCAGGCATCTGGAGGAAAAGCAGCTTTCAGAGGGCAAAAGCTCCTCCTCTTACCACACT
TGGAACACGGGCACCGAAGGGCCTTTCGTGGAGAGGGTGACTGCAGTGTGGAAGAGCATCTTCAGCCTTG
ACACCCCTGAGCAGTATCAGGAAGCCTTTCAGAAGCTGCAGAACATCAAGTACCCATCTGCTACAAATAA
CACACCTGCCAAACAGCTCCTGCTTCACATTTGCCATGACTTGACCCTGGCAGTGCTGAGCCAACAGATG
GCCTCCTGGGACGAGGCTGTGCAGGCGCTCCTTCGGGCGGTGGTCCGGAGCTATGACTCAGGGAGCTTCA
CCATCATGCAGGAAGTGTACTCAGCCTTTCTCCCTGATGGCTGTGACCACCTAAGAGACAAGTTGGGGGA
CCATCAATCCCCTGCCACACCAGCTTTCAAAAGTTTGGAGGCCTTTTTTCTTTATGGGCGTCTGTATGAA
TTCTGGTGGTCTCTCTCCAGACCTTGCCCAAATTCCAGTGTCTGGGTAAGGGCTGGTCACAGAACACTCT
CTGTTGAGCCAAGCCAGCAGTTAGACACTGCCAGCACTGAAGAAACGGACCCTGAAACTTCTCAGCCAGA
GCCAAACAGGCCTTCAGAACTAGACTTGAGACTCACAGAAGAAGGTGAGCGAATGCTGAGTACTTTTAAG
GAGCTCTTTTCAGAAAAGCATGCCAGTCTCCAAAACTCACAGAGAACTGTTGCTGAAGTCCAAGAGACCT
TGGCAGAAATGATCCGACAACACCAAAAGAGTCAACTCTGTAAATCCACAGCAAATGGTCCTGATAAGAA
TGAACCGGAAGTAGAAGCAGAGCAGCCCCTCTGCAGTTCTCAGAGCCAGTGTAAAGAAGAAAAAAATGAG
CCACTTTCTCTGCCTGAGTTAACCAAAAGGCTTACCGAGGCAAATCAGAGAATGGCAAAATTTCCTGAGA
GCATTAAGGCCTGGCCCTTCCCAGATGTGCTGGAGTGCTGCCTCGTCCTGCTTCTCATCAGGTCCCACTT
TCCTGGCTGTCTGGCCCAGGAAATGCAGCAGCAGGCCCAAGAGCTCCTTCAGAAATACGGCAACACGAAA
ACTTACAGAAGACACTGCCAGACCTTCTGTATGTAATCTAGAGGTCAAGCTTCGGGGGTTTAAACCTGCA
GGCATGCAAGCTGATTTGGCTGCTGCCACCGCTGAGCAAGGCCGCTTCGAGCAGACATGATAAGATACAT
TGATGAGTTTGGACAAACCACAACTAGAATGCAGTGAAAAAAATGCTTTATTTGTGAAATTTGTGATGCT
ATTGCTTTATTTGTAACCATTATAAGCTGCAATAAACAAGTTAACAACAACAATTGCATTCATTTTATGT
TTCAGGTTCAGGGGGAGATGTGGGAGGTTTTTTTAAGCAAGTAAAACCTCTACAAATGTGGTAAAATCTT
AATTAAGACTTCTAATATAACTTCGTATAGCATACATTATACGAAGTTATGGTTCCACTGTTGACAATTA
ATCATCGGCATAGTATATCGGCATAGTATAATACGACAAGGTGAGGAACTAAACCCAGGAGGCAGATCAT
GATTGAACAAGATGGATTGCACGCAGGTTCTCCGGCCGCTTGGGTGGAGAGGCTATTCGGCTATGACTGG
GCACAACAGACAATCGGCTGCTCTGATGCCGCCGTGTTCCGGCTGTCAGCGCAGGGGCGCCCGGTTCTTT
TTGTCAAGACCGACCTGTCCGGTGCCCTGAATGAACTGCAGGACGAGGCAGCGCGGCTATCGTGGCTGGC
CACGACGGGCGTTCCTTGCGCAGCTGTGCTCGACGTTGTCACTGAAGCGGGAAGGGACTGGCTGCTATTG
GGCGAAGTGCCGGGGCAGGATCTCCTGTCATCTCACCTTGCTCCTGCCGAGAAAGTATCCATCATGGCTG
ATGCAATGCGGCGGCTGCATACGCTTGATCCGGCTACCTGCCCATTCGACCACCAAGCGAAACATCGCAT
CGAGCGAGCACGTACTCGGATGGAAGCCGGTCTTGTCGATCAGGATGATCTGGACGAAGAGCATCAGGGG
CTCGCGCCAGCCGAACTGTTCGCCAGGCTCAAGGCGCGCATGCCCGACGGCGAGGATCTCGTCGTGACCC
ATGGCGATGCCTGCTTGCCGAATATCATGGTGGAAAATGGCCGCTTTTCTGGATTCATCGACTGTGGCCG
GCTGGGTGTGGCGGACCGCTATCAGGACATAGCGTTGGCTACCCGTGATATTGCTGAAGAGCTTGGCGGC
GAATGGGCTGACCGCTTCCTCGTGCTTTACGGTATCGCCGCTCCCGATTCGCAGCGCATCGCCTTCTATC
GCCTTCTTGACGAGTTCTTCTGATTCGAAATGACCGACCAAGCGACGCCCAACCGGTATCAGCTCACTCA
AAGGCGGTAATACGGTTATCCACAGAATCAGGGGATAACGCAGGAAAGAACATGTGAGCAAAAGGCCAGC
AAAAGGCCAGGAACCGTAAAAAGGCCGCGTTGCTGGCGTTTTTCCATAGGCTCCGCCCCCCTGACGAGCA
TCACAAAAATCGACGCTCAAGTCAGAGGTGGCGAAACCCGACAGGACTATAAAGATACCAGGCGTTTCCC
CCTGGAAGCTCCCTCGTGCGCTCTCCTGTTCCGACCCTGCCGCTTACCGGATACCTGTCCGCCTTTCTCC
CTTCGGGAAGCGTGGCGCTTTCTCATAGCTCACGCTGTAGGTATCTCAGTTCGGTGTAGGTCGTTCGCTC
CAAGCTGGGCTGTGTGCACGAACCCCCCGTTCAGCCCGACCGCTGCGCCTTATCCGGTAACTATCGTCTT
GAGTCCAACCCGGTAAGACACGACTTATCGCCACTGGCAGCAGCCACTGGTAACAGGATTAGCAGAGCGA
GGTATGTAGGCGGTGCTACAGAGTTCTTGAAGTGGTGGCCTAACTACGGCTACACTAGAAGGACAGTATT
TGGTATCTGCGCTCTGCTGAAGCCAGTTACCTTCGGAAAAAGAGTTGGTAGCTCTTGATCCGGCAAACAA
ACCACCGCTGGTAGCGGTGGTTTTTTTGTTTGCAAGCAGCAGATTACGCGCAGAAAAAAAGGATTTCAAG
AAGATCCTTTGATCTTTTCTACGGGGTCTGACGCTCAGTGGAACGAAAACTCACGTTAAGGGATTTTGGT
CATGAGATTATCAAAAAGGATCTTCACCTAGATCCTTTTATAGTCCGGAATCGTCACACAAAAAACCAAC
ACACAGATGTAATGAAAATAAAGATATTTTATTGCGGCCATCGTGATGGCTAGAGTTTAGCCCTCCCACA
CATAACCAGAGGGCAGCAATTCACGAATCCCAACTGCCGTCGGCTGTCCATCACTGTCCTTCACTATGGC
TTTGATCCCAGGATGCAGATCGAGAAGCACCTGTCGGCACCGTCCGCAGGGGCTCAAGATGCCCCTGTTC
TCATTTCCGATCGCGACGATACAAGTCAGGTTGCCAGCTGCCGCAGCAGCAGCAGTGCCCAGCACCACGA
GTTCTGCACAAGGTCCCCCAGTAAAATGATATACATTGACACCAGTGAAGATGCGGCCGTCGCTAGAGAG
AGCTGCGCTGGCGACGCTGTAGTCTTCAGAGATGGGGATGCTGTTGATTGTAGCCGTTGCTCTTTCAATG
AGGGTGGATTCTTCTTGAGACAAAGGCTTGGCCATGGTGGCGCTAGTGTCAGAAGAATCGAGCTTTTTGC
AAAAGCCTAGGCCTCCAAAAAAGCCTCCTCACTACTTCTGGAATAGCTCAGAGGCCGAGGCGGCCTCGGC
CTCTGCATAAATAAAAAAAATTAGTCAGCCATGGGGCGGAGAATGGGCGGAACTGGGCGGAGTTAGGGGC
GGGATGGGCGGAGTTAGGGGCGGGACTATGGTTGCTGACTAATTGAGATGCATGCTTTGCATACTTCTGC
CTGCTGGGGAGCCTGGGGACTTTCCACACCTGGTTGCTGACTAATTGAGATGCATGCTTTGCATACTTCT
GCCTGCTGGGGAGCCTGGGGACTTTCCACACCCTAACTGACACACATTCCACAGCTGGTTCTTTCCGCCT
CAGAAGGTACCTAACCAAGTTCCTCTTTCAGAGGTTATTTCAGGCCATGGTGCTGCGC
