>Addgene plasmid #211123 | pBiT3.1-N_GEMIN5:1-1508 | depositor partial sequence | sequence record 411724 | Insert sequence
ATGGGGCAGGAGCCGCGGACGCTGCCGCCCTCCCCCAACTGGTACTGCGCCCGCTGCAGCGATGCCGTGC
CCGGGGGCCTCTTTGGCTTCGCCGCGCGGACCTCCGTCTTCCTTGTCCGCGTGGGCCCGGGCGCAGGCGA
GAGTCCAGGGACACCCCCGTTTCGAGTCATAGGAGAGTTGGTGGGACACACCGAAAGGGTCTCTGGCTTC
ACATTTTCTCATCACCCTGGTCAGTACAACCTCTGTGCCACCAGCTCCGACGATGGGACTGTGAAAATAT
GGGATGTAGAGACAAAAACAGTTGTGACAGAACATGCACTCCATCAGCATACGATATCAACATTACATTG
GTCTCCTCGAGTAAAGGACTTAATAGTATCTGGGGATGAAAAAGGAGTAGTTTTCTGTTACTGGTTTAAC
AGAAATGACAGCCAGCACCTCTTTATAGAACCCAGGACAATTTTCTGTCTTACTTGTTCACCTCATCATG
AAGATTTAGTAGCCATTGGCTACAAGGATGGCATAGTGGTGATAATTGACATCAGTAAGAAAGGAGAAGT
TATTCATAGGCTTCGAGGCCATGATGATGAAATCCACTCCATAGCCTGGTGTCCCCTGCCTGGTGAAGAT
TGTTTATCTATAAACCAAGAGGAAACTTCAGAAGAAGCTGAAATTACCAACGGGAATGCTGTAGCACAAG
CTCCAGTAACAAAAGGTTGCTACTTAGCCACTGGAAGCAAAGATCAAACCATTCGAATCTGGAGCTGTTC
TAGAGGCCGAGGGGTGATGATTTTGAAATTGCCCTTTCTGAAGAGAAGAGGAGGGGGTATAGACCCAACT
GTTAAAGAGCGCCTTTGGTTGACACTCCATTGGCCCAGCAATCAACCAACACAGCTGGTATCTAGCTGTT
TTGGAGGTGAACTGTTGCAATGGGATCTCACTCAATCTTGGAGACGGAAATACACCCTCTTCAGTGCCTC
ATCAGAAGGGCAAAATCATTCAAGAATTGTGTTTAATTTATGTCCTTTACAAACAGAGGATGACAAACAG
CTGTTACTTTCTACATCAATGGATAGAGATGTAAAATGTTGGGACATAGCCACCTTGGAGTGCAGCTGGA
CCCTTCCTTCCCTTGGTGGGTTTGCATACAGCCTGGCTTTCTCTTCTGTGGACATAGGCTCTTTGGCCAT
AGGTGTTGGGGATGGCATGATCCGTGTATGGAATACACTCTCCATAAAGAACAACTATGATGTGAAAAAT
TTTTGGCAAGGCGTGAAGTCCAAGGTTACAGCGCTGTGCTGGCACCCAACCAAGGAAGGTTGCTTAGCTT
TTGGAACTGATGATGGAAAAGTGGGATTGTATGACACCTACTCCAACAAGCCTCCACAGATTTCTAGCAC
ATATCATAAGAAGACTGTATATACGTTAGCCTGGGGGCCACCAGTACCCCCCATGTCACTTGGAGGAGAA
GGAGACAGACCTTCCCTTGCTTTATACAGCTGTGGAGGAGAAGGGATTGTCTTACAGCATAATCCCTGGA
AGCTTAGTGGAGAAGCCTTTGACATCAACAAACTCATCAGGGACACCAATTCAATCAAATACAAATTGCC
TGTACACACAGAGATAAGTTGGAAAGCAGATGGCAAAATCATGGCTCTTGGCAATGAAGATGGATCAATA
GAAATATTTCAGATTCCCAACCTGAAACTGATCTGTACTATCCAACAGCATCACAAGCTTGTGAATACCA
TTAGCTGGCATCATGAGCATGGCAGCCAGCCAGAATTGAGCTATCTGATGGCCTCTGGCTCCAACAATGC
AGTCATTTACGTGCACAACCTGAAGACTGTCATAGAGAGCAGCCCTGAGTCTCCAGTGACCATTACAGAG
CCCTACCGGACCCTCTCAGGGCATACGGCCAAGATTACCAGTGTGGCGTGGAGCCCACATCATGATGGAA
GGCTGGTATCTGCTTCCTATGATGGTACAGCCCAGGTGTGGGATGCTCTCCGGGAAGAGCCCCTGTGCAA
TTTCCGAGGACATCAAGGTCGACTGCTTTGTGTGGCATGGTCTCCTTTGGATCCAGACTGCATCTATTCA
GGGGCAGATGACTTTTGTGTGCACAAGTGGCTCACTTCCATGCAAGATCATTCCCGGCCTCCTCAAGGCA
AAAAAAGTATTGAATTGGAGAAAAAACGGCTCTCTCAACCTAAGGCAAAGCCCAAAAAGAAGAAAAAGCC
CACCTTGAGAACTCCTGTAAAGCTGGAATCGATTGATGGAAATGAAGAAGAAAGCATGAAGGAGAACTCA
GGACCTGTTGAGAATGGTGTGTCAGACCAAGAAGGGGAGGAGCAAGCACGGGAGCCGGAATTACCCTGTG
GCCTTGCTCCAGCGGTTTCTAGAGAACCAGTTATCTGCACTCCAGTTTCCTCAGGCTTTGAAAAGTCAAA
AGTCACCATTAATAACAAAGTCATTTTACTGAAAAAGGAGCCACCAAAAGAGAAGCCAGAAACCTTAATC
AAGAAGAGAAAAGCTCGTTCCTTGCTTCCCCTGAGTACAAGCCTGGACCACAGATCCAAAGAGGAGCTTC
ATCAGGACTGTTTGGTACTAGCAACTGCAAAGCACTCCAGAGAGCTGAATGAAGATGTGTCTGCTGATGT
TGAGGAAAGATTTCATCTGGGGCTTTTCACAGACAGGGCTACCCTGTATAGAATGATTGATATTGAAGGA
AAAGGTCACTTAGAAAATGGCCACCCTGAGTTATTTCACCAGCTTATGCTTTGGAAAGGAGATCTCAAAG
GTGTTCTCCAGACTGCAGCAGAAAGAGGGGAGCTGACAGACAACCTTGTGGCTATGGCACCAGCAGCTGG
CTACCATGTGTGGCTATGGGCTGTGGAAGCTTTTGCCAAACAGCTGTGTTTTCAGGATCAGTATGTCAAG
GCTGCTTCTCACCTACTTTCCATCCACAAAGTGTATGAAGCGGTGGAGCTGCTCAAGTCAAACCATTTTT
ACAGGGAAGCTATTGCGATTGCCAAGGCCCGGCTGCGCCCGGAGGACCCAGTCCTGAAGGACTTGTACCT
CAGCTGGGGAACCGTCCTAGAAAGAGATGGCCACTATGCTGTAGCTGCCAAATGCTATTTAGGGGCCACT
TGTGCTTATGATGCAGCCAAAGTTTTGGCCAAAAAGGGGGATGCGGCATCACTTAGAACGGCTGCAGAGT
TGGCTGCCATCGTAGGAGAGGATGAGTTGTCTGCTTCCCTGGCTCTCAGATGTGCCCAAGAGCTGCTTCT
GGCCAACAACTGGGTGGGAGCCCAGGAAGCCCTGCAGCTGCATGAAAGTCTACAGGGTCAGAGATTGGTG
TTTTGCCTTCTGGAGCTACTGTCCAGGCATCTGGAGGAAAAGCAGCTTTCAGAGGGCAAAAGCTCCTCCT
CTTACCACACTTGGAACACGGGCACCGAAGGGCCTTTCGTGGAGAGGGTGACTGCAGTGTGGAAGAGCAT
CTTCAGCCTTGACACCCCTGAGCAGTATCAGGAAGCCTTTCAGAAGCTGCAGAACATCAAGTACCCATCT
GCTACAAATAACACACCTGCCAAACAGCTCCTGCTTCACATTTGCCATGACTTGACCCTGGCAGTGCTGA
GCCAACAGATGGCCTCCTGGGACGAGGCTGTGCAGGCGCTCCTTCGGGCGGTGGTCCGGAGCTATGACTC
AGGGAGCTTCACCATCATGCAGGAAGTGTACTCAGCCTTTCTCCCTGATGGCTGTGACCACCTAAGAGAC
AAGTTGGGGGACCATCAATCCCCTGCCACACCAGCTTTCAAAAGTTTGGAGGCCTTTTTTCTTTATGGGC
GTCTGTATGAATTCTGGTGGTCTCTCTCCAGACCTTGCCCAAATTCCAGTGTCTGGGTAAGGGCTGGTCA
CAGAACACTCTCTGTTGAGCCAAGCCAGCAGTTAGACACTGCCAGCACTGAAGAAACGGACCCTGAAACT
TCTCAGCCAGAGCCAAACAGGCCTTCAGAACTAGACTTGAGACTCACAGAAGAAGGTGAGCGAATGCTGA
GTACTTTTAAGGAGCTCTTTTCAGAAAAGCATGCCAGTCTCCAAAACTCACAGAGAACTGTTGCTGAAGT
CCAAGAGACCTTGGCAGAAATGATCCGACAACACCAAAAGAGTCAACTCTGTAAATCCACAGCAAATGGT
CCTGATAAGAATGAACCGGAAGTAGAAGCAGAGCAGCCCCTCTGCAGTTCTCAGAGCCAGTGTAAAGAAG
AAAAAAATGAGCCACTTTCTCTGCCTGAGTTAACCAAAAGGCTTACCGAGGCAAATCAGAGAATGGCAAA
ATTTCCTGAGAGCATTAAGGCCTGGCCCTTCCCAGATGTGCTGGAGTGCTGCCTCGTCCTGCTTCTCATC
AGGTCCCACTTTCCTGGCTGTCTGGCCCAGGAAATGCAGCAGCAGGCCCAAGAGCTCCTTCAGAAATACG
GCAACACGAAAACTTACAGAAGACACTGCCAGACCTTCTGTATG
